Addgene plasmid #83142: Hs.KRAS4b G12A
Purpose: Gateway ORF Entry clone of human KRAS4B [NM_004985.4 ] with stop codon (for native or N-terminal fusions), G12A mutation
Depositing lab: Dominic Esposito. Depositing organization: National Cancer Institute (NCI).
Backbone
  Vector backbone: pDonor-255
  Backbone size w/o insert (bp): 2693
  Vector type: Gateway Entry Clone
Growth in bacteria
  Bacterial resistance: Spectinomycin, 50 μg/mL
  Growth temperature: 37°C
  Growth strain: DH10B
  Copy number: High Copy
Gene/Insert
  Gene/Insert name: KRAS
  Species: H. sapiens (human)
  Insert size (bp): 567
  Mutation: G12A
  GenBank ID: NM_004985.4
  Entrez Gene: KRAS (a.k.a. 'C-K-RAS, C-K-RAS, CFC2, K-RAS2A, K-RAS2B, K-RAS4A, K-RAS4B, K-Ras, K-Ras 2, KI-RAS, KRAS1, KRAS2, NS, NS3, OES, RALD, RASK2, c-Ki-ras, c-Ki-ras2)
  Cloning method: Gateway Cloning
  Sequencing primers: 5′ M13F 23-mer (5'-CCCAGTCACGACGTTGTAAAACG); 3′ attLR 23-mer (5'-TAACATCAGAGATTTTGAGACAC)
Terms and licenses: Academic/Nonprofit Terms; Industry Terms: Not Available to Industry
How to cite: Hs.KRAS4b G12A was a gift from Dominic Esposito (Addgene plasmid # 83142 ; http://n2t.net/addgene:83142 ; RRID:Addgene_83142)
