[The description below was written by a language model from this plasmid's Addgene catalogue record and pLannotate feature annotations shown in this document.]
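Description:
Hs.KRAS4b G12A is a Gateway entry clone built on the pDonor-255 backbone, carrying the human KRAS4B open reading frame (the 4B splice isoform of the small GTPase proto-oncoprotein K-Ras) with a glycine-to-alanine substitution at codon 12, one of the classic oncogenic hotspot positions in RAS proteins. The 567 bp coding sequence retains its stop codon, so after transfer it can be expressed either as the native protein or with an N-terminal fusion partner, but not with C-terminal tags. This suits KRAS4B, whose C-terminal end is normally processed for membrane targeting. The full plasmid is 3,260 nt, consistent with the stated backbone and insert sizes.

The insert sits between two attL recombination sites, which the automated annotation labels as attL3 and a partial attL2. These sites allow an LR Clonase reaction to move the ORF directionally into any compatible destination vector. The entry clone has no annotated promoter driving KRAS, so expression elements must come from the destination vector. rrnB T1 and T2 transcription terminators lie upstream of the cassette and insulate it from read-through transcription. Propagation in E. coli relies on a high-copy ColE1/pUC-type origin, and selection uses the aadA aminoglycoside adenylyltransferase gene, which confers spectinomycin (and streptomycin) resistance, with a fragment of the class 1 integron Pc promoter annotated upstream. Short fragments annotated as lacZα, lacI and a gentamicin resistance gene appear to be non-functional backbone remnants. The construct serves as a source clone for building bacterial, insect or mammalian expression vectors used to study mutant KRAS.
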