Features (pLannotate 1.2.2; 11 found; start..end, strand, type, name):
     18..54      -  CDS            lacZα (fragment): LacZα fragment of β-galactosidase; lacZ fragment
     85..180     +  protein_bind   attL3: mutant version of attL; recombination site for the Gateway® LR reaction LR Clonase™
    186..752     +  CDS            K-Ras: human small GTPase proto-oncoprotein
    757..850     -  protein_bind   attL2 (fragment): mutant version of attL; recombination site for the Gateway® LR reaction LR Clonase™
    965..988     +  promoter       Pc promoter (fragment): intI1 (promoter lies within the coding sequence); class 1 integron promoter
   1164..1220    +  CDS            GmR (fragment): gentamycin acetyltransferase; aacC1; confers resistance to gentamycin
   1227..2018    +  CDS            SmR: aminoglycoside adenylyltransferase (Murphy, 1985); aadA; confers resistance to spectinomycin and streptomycin
   2111..2699    +  rep_origin     ori: high-copy-number ColE1/pMB1/pBR322/pUC origin of replication
   2882..2974    +  CDS            lacI (fragment): lac repressor; lacI; The lac repressor binds to the lac operator to inhibit transcription in E. coli. This inhibition can be relieved by adding lactose or isopropyl-β-D-thiogalactopyranoside (IPTG).
   3029..3056    -  terminator     rrnB T2 terminator: transcription terminator T2 from the E. coli rrnB gene
   3188..3231    +  terminator     rrnB T1 terminator: Escherichia coli rrnB; transcription terminator T1 from the E. coli rrnB gene
>Addgene plasmid #83142 | Hs.KRAS4b G12A | depositor full sequence | sequence record 158105 | Full Sequence
TTAACGCTAGCATGGATGTTTTCCCAGTCACGACGTTGTAAAACGACGGCCAGTCTTAAAATTCGAGCTC
GGTCCGAGGATCCGAAATAATGATTTTATTTTGACTGATAGTGACCTGTTCGTTGCAACAAATTGATAAG
CAATGCTTTTTTATAATGCCAACTTTGTACAAAAAAGTTGGCACCATGACTGAATATAAACTTGTGGTAG
TTGGAGCTGCTGGCGTAGGCAAGAGTGCCTTGACGATACAGCTAATTCAGAATCATTTTGTGGACGAATA
TGATCCAACAATAGAGGATTCCTACAGGAAGCAAGTAGTAATTGATGGAGAAACCTGTCTCTTGGATATT
CTCGACACAGCAGGTCAAGAGGAGTACAGTGCAATGAGGGACCAGTACATGAGGACTGGGGAGGGCTTTC
TTTGTGTATTTGCCATAAATAATACTAAATCATTTGAAGATATTCACCATTATAGAGAACAAATTAAAAG
AGTTAAGGACTCTGAAGATGTACCTATGGTCCTAGTAGGAAATAAATGTGATTTGCCTTCTAGAACAGTA
GACACAAAACAGGCTCAGGACTTAGCAAGAAGTTATGGAATTCCTTTTATTGAAACATCAGCAAAGACAA
GACAGGGTGTTGATGATGCCTTCTATACATTAGTTCGAGAAATTCGAAAACATAAAGAAAAGATGAGCAA
AGATGGTAAAAAGAAGAAAAAGAAGTCAAAGACAAAGTGTGTAATTATGTAATCAACTTTCTTGTACAAA
GTTGGCATTATAGGAAAGCATTGCTTATCAATTTGTTGCAACGAACAGGTCACTATCAGTCAAAATAAAA
TCATTATTTGCATGCAAGCTTAGATCCTCTAGACCAGCCAGGACAGAAATGCCTCGACTTCGCTGCTACC
CAAGGTTGCCGGGTGACGCACACCGTGGAAACGGATGAAGGCACGAACCCAGTGGACATAAGCCTGTTCG
GTTCGTAAGCTGTAATGCAAGTAGCGTATGCGCTCACGCAACTGGTCCAGAACCTTGACCGAACGCAGCG
GTGGTAACGGCGCAGTGGCGGTTTTCATGGCTTGTTATGACTGTTTTTTTGGGGTACAGTCTATGCCTCG
GGCATCCAAGCAGCAAGCGCGTTACGCCGTGGGTCGATGTTTGATGTTATGGAGCAGCAACGATGTTACG
CAGCAGGGCAGTCGCCCTAAAACAAAGTTAAACATTATGAGGGAAGCGGTGATCGCCGAAGTATCGACTC
AACTATCAGAGGTAGTTGGCGTCATCGAGCGCCATCTCGAACCGACGTTGCTGGCCGTACATTTGTACGG
CTCCGCAGTGGATGGCGGCCTGAAGCCACACAGTGATATTGATTTGCTGGTTACGGTGACCGTAAGGCTT
GATGAAACAACGCGGCGAGCTTTGATCAACGACCTTTTGGAAACTTCGGCTTCCCCTGGAGAGAGCGAGA
TTCTCCGCGCTGTAGAAGTCACCATTGTTGTGCACGACGACATCATTCCGTGGCGTTATCCAGCTAAGCG
CGAACTGCAATTTGGAGAATGGCAGCGCAATGACATTCTTGCAGGTATCTTCGAGCCAGCCACGATCGAC
ATTGATCTGGCTATCTTGCTGACAAAAGCAAGAGAACATAGCGTTGCCTTGGTAGGTCCAGCGGCGGAGG
AACTCTTTGATCCGGTTCCTGAACAGGATCTATTTGAGGCGCTAAATGAAACCTTAACGCTATGGAACTC
GCCGCCCGACTGGGCTGGCGATGAGCGAAATGTAGTGCTTACGTTGTCCCGCATTTGGTACAGCGCAGTA
ACCGGCAAAATCGCGCCGAAGGATGTCGCTGCCGACTGGGCAATGGAGCGCCTGCCGGCCCAGTATCAGC
CCGTCATACTTGAAGCTAGACAGGCTTATCTTGGACAAGAAGAAGATCGCTTGGCCTCGCGCGCAGATCA
GTTGGAAGAATTTGTCCACTACGTGAAAGGCGAGATCACCAAGGTAGTCGGCAAATAACCCTCGAGCCAC
CCATGACCAAAATCCCTTAACGTGAGTTACGCGTCGTTCCACTGAGCGTCAGACCCCGTAGAAAAGATCA
AAGGATCTTCTTGAGATCCTTTTTTTCTGCGCGTAATCTGCTGCTTGCAAACAAAAAAACCACCGCTACC
AGCGGTGGTTTGTTTGCCGGATCAAGAGCTACCAACTCTTTTTCCGAAGGTAACTGGCTTCAGCAGAGCG
CAGATACCAAATACTGTCCTTCTAGTGTAGCCGTAGTTAGGCCACCACTTCAAGAACTCTGTAGCACCGC
CTACATACCTCGCTCTGCTAATCCTGTTACCAGTGGCTGCTGCCAGTGGCGATAAGTCGTGTCTTACCGG
GTTGGACTCAAGACGATAGTTACCGGATAAGGCGCAGCGGTCGGGCTGAACGGGGGGTTCGTGCACACAG
CCCAGCTTGGAGCGAACGACCTACACCGAACTGAGATACCTACAGCGTGAGCATTGAGAAAGCGCCACGC
TTCCCGAAGGGAGAAAGGCGGACAGGTATCCGGTAAGCGGCAGGGTCGGAACAGGAGAGCGCACGAGGGA
GCTTCCAGGGGGAAACGCCTGGTATCTTTATAGTCCTGTCGGGTTTCGCCACCTCTGACTTGAGCGTCGA
TTTTTGTGATGCTCGTCAGGGGGGCGGAGCCTATGGAAAAACGCCAGCAACGCGGCCTTTTTACGGTTCC
TGGCCTTTTGCTGGCCTTTTGCTCACATGTTCTTTCCTGCGTTATCCCCTGATTCTGTGGATAACCGTAT
TACCGCCTTTGAGTGAGCTGATACCGCTCGCCGCAGCCGAACGACCGAGCGCAGCGAGTCAGTGAGCGAG
GAAGCGGAAGAGCGCCCAATACGCAAACCGCCTCTCCCCGCGCGTTGGCCGATTCATTAATGCAGCTGGC
ACGACAGGTTTCCCGACTGGAAAGCGGGCAGTGAGCGCAACGCAATTAATACGCGTACCGCTAGCCAGGA
AGAGTTTGTAGAAACGCAAAAAGGCCATCCGTCAGGATGGCCTTCTGCTTAGTTTGATGCCTGGCAGTTT
ATGGCGGGCGTCCTGCCCGCCACCCTCCGGGCCGTTGCTTCACAACGTTCAAATCCGCTCCCGGCGGATT
TGTCCTACTCAGGAGAGCGTTCACCGACAAACAACAGATAAAACGAAAGGCCCAGTCTTCCGACTGAGCC
TTTCGTTTTATTTGATGCCTGGCAGTTCCCTACTCTCGCG
