>Addgene plasmid #83142 | Hs.KRAS4b G12A | addgene partial sequence | sequence record 159029 | M13pUC-Fwd 5'-CCCAGTCACGACGTTGTAAAACG-3'
AATTCGAGCTCGGTCCGAGGATCCGAAATAATGATTTTATTTTGACTGATAGTGACCTGTTCGTTGCAAC
AAATTGATAAGCAATGCTTTTTTATAATGCCAACTTTGTACAAAAAAGTTGGCACCATGACTGAATATAA
ACTTGTGGTAGTTGGAGCTGCTGGCGTAGGCAAGAGTGCCTTGACGATACAGCTAATTCAGAATCATTTT
GTGGACGAATATGATCCAACAATAGAGGATTCCTACAGGAAGCAAGTAGTAATTGATGGAGAAACCTGTC
TCTTGGATATTCTCGACACAGCAGGTCAAGAGGAGTACAGTGCAATGAGGGACCAGTACATGAGGACTGG
GGAGGGCTTTCTTTGTGTATTTGCCATAAATAATACTAAATCATTTGAAGATATTCACCATTATAGAGAA
CAAATTAAAAGAGTTAAGGACTCTGAAGATGTACCTATGGTCCTAGTAGGAAATAAATGTGATTTGCCTT
CTAGAACAGTAGACACAAAACAGGCTCAGGACTTAGCAAGAAGTTATGGAATTCCTTTTATTGAAACATC
AGCAAAGACAAGACAGGGTGTTGATGATGCCTTCTATACATTAGTTCGAGAAATTCGAAAACATAAAGAA
AAGATGAGCAAAGATGGTAAAAAGAAGAAAAAGAAGTCAAAGACAAAGTGTGTAATTATGTAATCAACTT
TCTTGTACAAAGTTGGCATTATAGGAAAGCATTGCTTATCAATTTGTTGCAACGAACAGGTCACTATCAG
TCAAAATAAAATCATTATTTGCATGCAAGCTTAGATCCTCTAGACCAGCCAGGACAGAAATGCCTCGACT
TCGCTGCTACCCAAGGTTGCCGGGTGACGCACACCGTGGAAACGG
